>Addgene plasmid #77725 | GRK4 gRNA (BRDN0001145617) | addgene full sequence | sequence record 188310 | Addgene Assembled Sequence
CCCGGGTGCAAAGATGGATAAAGTTTTAAACAGAGAGGAATCTTTGCAGCTAATGGACCTTCTAGGTCTT
GAAAGGAGTGGGAATTGGCTCCGGTGCCCGTCAGTGGGCAGAGCGCACATCGCCCACAGTCCCCGAGAAG
TTGGGGGGAGGGGTCGGCAATTGATCCGGTGCCTAGAGAAGGTGGCGCGGGGTAAACTGGGAAAGTGATG
TCGTGTACTGGCTCCGCCTTTTTCCCGAGGGTGGGGGAGAACCGTATATAAGTGCAGTAGTCGCCGTGAA
CGTTCTTTTTCGCAACGGGTTTGCCGCCAGAACACAGGTAAGTGCCGTGTGTGGTTCCCGCGGGCCTGGC
CTCTTTACGGGTTATGGCCCTTGCGTGCCTTGAATTACTTCCACCTGGCTGCAGTACGTGATTCTTGATC
CCGAGCTTCGGGTTGGAAGTGGGTGGGAGAGTTCGAGGCCTTGCGCTTAAGGAGCCCCTTCGCCTCGTGC
TTGAGTTGAGGCCTGGCCTGGGCGCTGGGGCCGCCGCGTGCGAATCTGGTGGCACCTTCGCGCCTGTCTC
GCTGCTTTCGATAAGTCTCTAGCCATTTAAAATTTTTGATGACCTGCTGCGACGCTTTTTTTCTGGCAAG
ATAGTCTTGTAAATGCGGGCCAAGATCTGCACACTGGTATTTCGGTTTTTGGGGCCGCGGGCGGCGACGG
GGCCCGTGCGTCCCAGCGCACATGTTCGGCGAGGCGGGGCCTGCGAGCGCGGCCACCGAGAATCGGACGG
GGGTAGTCTCAAGCTGGCCGGCCTGCTCTGGTGCCTGGCCTCGCGCCGCCGTGTATCGCCCCGCCCTGGG
CGGCAAGGCTGGCCCGGTCGGCACCAGTTGCGTGAGCGGAAAGATGGCCGCTTCCCGGCCCTGCTGCAGG
GAGCTCAAAATGGAGGACGCGGCGCTCGGGAGAGCGGGCGGGTGAGTCACCCACACAAAGGAAAAGGGCC
TTTCCGTCCTCAGCCGTCGCTTCATGTGACTCCACGGAGTACCGGGCGCCGTCCAGGCACCTCGATTAGT
TCTCGAGCTTTTGGAGTACGTCGTCTTTAGGTTGGGGGGAGGGGTTTTATGCGATGGAGTTTCCCCACAC
TGAGTGGGTGGAGACTGAAGTTAGGCCAGCTTGGCACTTGATGTAATTCTCCTTGGAATTTGCCCTTTTT
GAGTTTGGATCTTGGTTCATTCTCAAGCCTCAGACAGTGGTTCAAAGTTTTTTTCTTCCATTTCAGGTGT
CGTGACGTACGGCCACCATGACCGAGTACAAGCCCACGGTGCGCCTCGCCACCCGCGACGACGTCCCCAG
GGCCGTACGCACCCTCGCCGCCGCGTTCGCCGACTACCCCGCCACGCGCCACACCGTCGATCCGGACCGC
CACATCGAGCGGGTCACCGAGCTGCAAGAACTCTTCCTCACGCGCGTCGGGCTCGACATCGGCAAGGTGT
GGGTCGCGGACGACGGCGCCGCCGTGGCGGTCTGGACCACGCCGGAGAGCGTCGAAGCGGGGGCGGTGTT
CGCCGAGATCGGCCCGCGCATGGCCGAGTTGAGCGGTTCCCGGCTGGCCGCGCAGCAACAGATGGAAGGC
CTCCTGGCGCCGCACCGGCCCAAGGAGCCCGCGTGGTTCCTGGCCACCGTCGGAGTCTCGCCCGACCACC
AGGGCAAGGGTCTGGGCAGCGCCGTCGTGCTCCCCGGAGTGGAGGCGGCCGAGCGCGCCGGGGTGCCCGC
CTTCCTGGAGACCTCCGCGCCCCGCAACCTCCCCTTCTACGAGCGGCTCGGCTTCACCGTCACCGCCGAC
GTCGAGGTGCCCGAAGGACCGCGCACCTGGTGCATGACCCGCAAGCCCGGTGCCTGAACGCGTTAAGTCG
ACAATCAACCTCTGGATTACAAAATTTGTGAAAGATTGACTGGTATTCTTAACTATGTTGCTCCTTTTAC
GCTATGTGGATACGCTGCTTTAATGCCTTTGTATCATGCTATTGCTTCCCGTATGGCTTTCATTTTCTCC
TCCTTGTATAAATCCTGGTTGCTGTCTCTTTATGAGGAGTTGTGGCCCGTTGTCAGGCAACGTGGCGTGG
TGTGCACTGTGTTTGCTGACGCAACCCCCACTGGTTGGGGCATTGCCACCACCTGTCAGCTCCTTTCCGG
GACTTTCGCTTTCCCCCTCCCTATTGCCACGGCGGAACTCATCGCCGCCTGCCTTGCCCGCTGCTGGACA
GGGGCTCGGCTGTTGGGCACTGACAATTCCGTGGTGTTGTCGGGGAAATCATCGTCCTTTCCTTGGCTGC
TCGCCTGTGTTGCCACCTGGATTCTGCGCGGGACGTCCTTCTGCTACGTCCCTTCGGCCCTCAATCCAGC
GGACCTTCCTTCCCGCGGCCTGCTGCCGGCTCTGCGGCCTCTTCCGCGTCTTCGCCTTCGCCCTCAGACG
AGTCGGATCTCCCTTTGGGCCGCCTCCCCGCGTCGACTTTAAGACCAATGACTTACAAGGCAGCTGTAGA
TCTTAGCCACTTTTTAAAAGAAAAGGGGGGACTGGAAGGGCTAATTCACTCCCAACGAAGACAAGATCTG
CTTTTTGCTTGTACTGGGTCTCTCTGGTTAGACCAGATCTGAGCCTGGGAGCTCTCTGGCTAACTAGGGA
ACCCACTGCTTAAGCCTCAATAAAGCTTGCCTTGAGTGCTTCAAGTAGTGTGTGCCCGTCTGTTGTGTGA
CTCTGGTAACTAGAGATCCCTCAGACCCTTTTAGTCAGTGTGGAAAATCTCTAGCAGTACGTATAGTAGT
TCATGTCATCTTATTATTCAGTATTTATAACTTGCAAAGAAATGAATATCAGAGAGTGAGAGGAACTTGT
TTATTGCAGCTTATAATGGTTACAAATAAAGCAATAGCATCACAAATTTCACAAATAAAGCATTTTTTTC
ACTGCATTCTAGTTGTGGTTTGTCCAAACTCATCAATGTATCTTATCATGTCTGGCTCTAGCTATCCCGC
CCCTAACTCCGCCCATCCCGCCCCTAACTCCGCCCAGTTCCGCCCATTCTCCGCCCCATGGCTGACTAAT
TTTTTTTATTTATGCAGAGGCCGAGGCCGCCTCGGCCTCTGAGCTATTCCAGAAGTAGTGAGGAGGCTTT
TTTGGAGGCCTAGGGACGTACCCAATTCGCCCTATAGTGAGTCGTATTACGCGCGCTCACTGGCCGTCGT
TTTACAACGTCGTGACTGGGAAAACCCTGGCGTTACCCAACTTAATCGCCTTGCAGCACATCCCCCTTTC
GCCAGCTGGCGTAATAGCGAAGAGGCCCGCACCGATCGCCCTTCCCAACAGTTGCGCAGCCTGAATGGCG
AATGGG
[124 nt withheld, positions 3367-3490]
C
[91 nt withheld, positions 3492-3582]
A
[49 nt withheld, positions 3584-3632]
CCTTTGACGTTGGAGTCCACGTTCTTT
[37 nt withheld, positions 3660-3696]
ACCCTATCTCGGTCTATTCTTTTGATTTATAAGGGATTTTGCCGATTTCGGCCTATTGGTTAAAAAATGA
GCTGATTTAACAAAAATTTAACGCGAATTTTAACAAAATATTAACGCTTACAATTTAGGTGGCACTTTTC
GGGGAAATGTGCGCGGAACCCCTATTTGTTTATTTTTCTAAATACATTCAAATATGTATCCGCTCATGAG
ACAATAACCCTGATAAATGCTTCAATAATATTGAAAAAGGAAGAGTATGAGTATTCAACATTTCCGTGTC
GCCCTTATTCCCTTTTTTGCGGCATTTTGCCTTCCTGTTTTTGCTCACCCAGAAACGCTGGTGAAAGTAA
AAGATGCTGAAGATCAGTTGGGTGCACGAGTGGGTTACATCGAACTGGATCTCAACAGCGGTAAGATCCT
TGAGAGTTTTCGCCCCGAAGAACGTTTTCCAATGATGAGCACTTTTAAAGTTCTGCTATGTGGCGCGGTA
TTATCCCGTATTGACGCCGGGCAAGAGCAACTCGGTCGCCGCATACACTATTCTCAGAATGACTTGGTTG
AGTACTCACCAGTCACAGAAAAGCATCTTACGGATGGCATGACAGTAAGAGAATTATGCAGTGCTGCCAT
AACCATGAGTGATAACACTGCGGCCAACTTACTTCTGACAACGATCGGAGGACCGAAGGAGCTAACCGCT
TTTTTGCACAACATGGGGGATCATGTAACTCGCCTTGATCGTTGGGAACCGGAGCTGAATGAAGCCATAC
CAAACGACGAGCGTGACACCACGATGCCTGTAGCAATGGCAACAACGTTGCGCAAACTATTAACTGGCGA
ACTACTTACTCTAGCTTCCCGGCAACAATTAATAGACTGGATGGAGGCGGATAAAGTTGCAGGACCACTT
CTGCGCTCGGCCCTTCCGGCTGGCTGGTTTATTGCTGATAAATCTGGAGCCGGTGAGCGTGGGTCTCGCG
GTATCATTGCAGCACTGGGGCCAGATGGTAAGCCCTCCCGTATCGTAGTTATCTACACGACGGGGAGTCA
GGCAACTATGGATGAACGAAATAGACAGATCGCTGAGATAGGTGCCTCACTGATTAAGCATTGGTAACTG
TCAGACCAAGTTTACTCATATATACTTTAGATTGATTTAAAACTTCATTTTTAATTTAAAAGGATCTAGG
TGAAGATCCTTTTTGATAATCTCATGACCAAAATCCCTTAACGTGAGTTTTCGTTCCACTGAGCGTCAGA
CCCCGTAGAAAAGATCAAAGGATCTTCTTGAGATCCTTTTTTTCTGCGCGTAATCTGCTGCTTGCAAACA
AAAAAACCACCGCTACCAGCGGTGGTTTGTTTGCCGGATCAAGAGCTACCAACTCTTTTTCCGAAGGTAA
CTGGCTTCAGCAGAGCGCAGATACCAAATACTGTTCTTCTAGTGTAGCCGTAGTTAGGCCACCACTTCAA
GAACTCTGTAGCACCGCCTACATACCTCGCTCTGCTAATCCTGTTACCAGTGGCTGCTGCCAGTGGCGAT
AAGTCGTGTCTTACCGGGTTGGACTCAAGACGATAGTTACCGGATAAGGCGCAGCGGTCGGGCTGAACGG
GGGGTTCGTGCACACAGCCCAGCTTGGAGCGAACGACCTACACCGAACTGAGATACCTACAGCGTGAGCT
ATGAGAAAGCGCCACGCTTCCCGAAGGGAGAAAGGCGGACAGGTATCCGGTAAGCGGCAGGGTCGGAACA
GGAGAGCGCACGAGGGAGCTTCCAGGGGGAAACGCCTGGTATCTTTATAGTCCTGTCGGGTTTCGCCACC
TCTGACTTGAGCGTCGATTTTTGTGATGCTCGTCAGGGGGGCGGAGCCTATGGAAAAACGCCAGCAACGC
GGCCTTTTTACGGTTCCTGGCCTTTTGCTGGCCTTTTGCTCACATGTTCTTTCCTGCGTTATCCCCTGAT
TCTGTGGATAACCGTATTACCGCCTTTGAGTGAGCTGATACCGCTCGCCGCAGCCGAACGACCGAGCGCA
GCGAGTCAGTGAGCGAGGAAGCGGAAGAGCGCCCAATACGCAAACCGCCTCTCCCCGCGCGTTGGCCGAT
TCATTAATGCAGCTGGCACGACAGGTTTCCCGACTGGAAAGCGGGCAGTGAGCGCAACGCAATTAATGTG
AGTTAGCTCACTCATTAGGCACCCCAGGCTTTACACTTTATGCTTCCGGCTCGTATGTTGTGTGGAATTG
TGAGCGGATAACAATTTCACACAGGAAACAGCTATGACCATGATTACGCCAAGCGCGCAATTAACCCTCA
CTAAAGGGAACAAAAGCTGGAGCTGCAAGCTTAATGTAGTCTTATGCAATACTCTTGTAGTCTTGCAACA
TGGTAACGATGAGTTAGCAACATGCCTTACAAGGAGAGAAAAAGCACCGTGCATGCCGATTGGTGGAAGT
AAGGTGGTACGATCGTGCCTTATTAGGAAGGCAACAGACGGGTCTGACATGGATTGGACGAACCACTGAA
TTGCCGCATTGCAGAGATATTGTATTTAAGTGCCTAGCTCGATACATAAACGGGTCTCTCTGGTTAGACC
AGATCTGAGCCTGGGAGCTCTCTGGCTAACTAGGGAACCCACTGCTTAAGCCTCAATAAAGCTTGCCTTG
AGTGCTTCAAGTAGTGTGTGCCCGTCTGTTGTGTGACTCTGGTAACTAGAGATCCCTCAGACCCTTTTAG
TCAGTGTGGAAAATCTCTAGCAGTGGCGCCCGAACAGGGACTTGAAAGCGAAAGGGAAACCAGAGGAGCT
CTCTCGACGCAGGACTCGGCTTGCTGAAGCGCGCACGGCAAGAGGCGAGGGGCGGCGACTGGTGAGTACG
CCAAAAATTTTGACTAGCGGAGGCTAGAAGGAGAGAGATGGGTGCGAGAGCGTCAGTATTAAGCGGGGGA
GAATTAGATCGCGATGGGAAAAAATTCGGTTAAGGCCAGGGGGAAAGAAAAAATATAAATTAAAACATAT
AGTATGGGCAAGCAGGGAGCTAGAACGATTCGCAGTTAATCCTGGCCTGTTAGAAACATCAGAAGGCTGT
AGACAAATACTGGGACAGCTACAACCATCCCTTCAGACAGGATCAGAAGAACTTAGATCATTATATAATA
CAGTAGCAACCCTCTATTGTGTGCATCAAAGGATAGAGATAAAAGACACCAAGGAAGCTTTAGACAAGAT
AGAGGAAGAGCAAAACAAAAGTAAGACCACCGCACAGCAAGCGGCCGCTGATCTTCAGACCTGGAGGAGG
AGATATGAGGGACAATTGGAGAAGTGAATTATATAAATATAAAGTAGTAAAAATTGAACCATTAGGAGTA
GCACCCACCAAGGCAAAGAGAAGAGTGGTGCAGAGAGAAAAAAGAGCAGTGGGAATAGGAGCTTTGTTCC
TTGGGTTCTTGGGAGCAGCAGGAAGCACTATGGGCGCAGCGTCAATGACGCTGACGGTACAGGCCAGACA
ATTATTGTCTGGTATAGTGCAGCAGCAGAACAATTTGCTGAGGGCTATTGAGGCGCAACAGCATCTGTTG
CAACTCACAGTCTGGGGCATCAAGCAGCTCCAGGCAAGAATCCTGGCTGTGGAAAGATACCTAAAGGATC
AACAGCTCCTGGGGATTTGGGGTTGCTCTGGAAAACTCATTTGCACCACTGCTGTGCCTTGGAATGCTAG
TTGGAGTAATAAATCTCTGGAACAGATTTGGAATCACACGACCTGGATGGAGTGGGACAGAGAAATTAAC
AATTACACAAGCTTAATACACTCCTTAATTGAAGAATCGCAAAACCAGCAAGAAAAGAATGAACAAGAAT
TATTGGAATTAGATAAATGGGCAAGTTTGTGGAATTGGTTTAACATAACAAATTGGCTGTGGTATATAAA
ATTATTCATAATGATAGTAGGAGGCTTGGTAGGTTTAAGAATAGTTTTTGCTGTACTTTCTATAGTGAAT
AGAGTTAGGCAGGGATATTCACCATTATCGTTTCAGACCCACCTCCCAACCCCGAGGGGACCCAGAGAGG
GCCTATTTCCCATGATTCCTTCATATTTGCATATACGATACAAGGCTGTTAGAGAGATAATTAGAATTAA
TTTGACTGTAAACACAAAGATATTAGTACAAAATACGTGACGTAGAAAGTAATAATTTCTTGGGTAGTTT
GCAGTTTTAAAATTATGTTTTAAAATGGACTATCATATGCTTACCGTAACTTGAAAGTATTTCGATTTCT
TGGCTTTATATATCTTGTGGAAAGGACGAAACACCGTGCCCATAACTACCTAAGAGGTTTTAGAGCTAGA
AATAGCAAGTTAAAATAAGGCTAGTCCGTTATCAACTTGAAAAAGTGGCACCGAGTCGGTGCTTTTTTAA
GCTTGGCGTAACTAGATCTTGAGACAAATGGCAGTATTCATCCACAATTTTAAAAGAAAAGGGGGGATTG
GGGGGTACAGTGCAGGGGAAAGAATAGTAGACATAATAGCAACAGACATACAAACTAAAGAATTACAAAA
ACAAATTACAAAAATTCAAAATTTTCGGGTTTATTACAGGGACAGCAGAGATCCACTTTGGCGCCGGCTC
GAGGGGG
Features (pLannotate 1.2.2; 29 found; start..end, strand, type, name):
     14..80      +  CDS            small t antigen (fragment): SV40 (simian virus 40) small t antigen
    106..317     +  promoter       EF-1α core promoter: core promoter for human elongation factor EF-1α
    318..1256    +  intron         EF-1α intron A: intron upstream of the start codon of human EF-1α
   1278..1877    +  CDS            PuroR (fragment): puromycin N-acetyltransferase; pac from Streptomyces; confers resistance to puromycin
   1893..2481    +  misc_feature   WPRE: woodchuck hepatitis virus posttranscriptional regulatory element
   2532..2551    +  misc_feature   cPPT/CTS (fragment): central polypurine tract and central termination sequence of HIV-1
   2553..2786    +  LTR            3' LTR (ΔU3): self-inactivating 3' long terminal repeat (LTR) from HIV-1
   2864..2985    +  polyA_signal   SV40 poly(A) signal: SV40 polyadenylation signal
   3025..3160    +  rep_origin     SV40 ori: SV40 origin of replication
   3181..3199    -  promoter       T7 promoter: promoter for bacteriophage T7 RNA polymerase
   3207..3362    +  CDS            lacZα (fragment): LacZα fragment of β-galactosidase; lacZ fragment
   3367..3795    +  rep_origin     f1 ori (sequence partly withheld): f1 bacteriophage origin of replication; arrow indicates direction of (+) strand synthesis
   3848..3952    +  promoter       AmpR promoter: bla
   3953..4813    +  CDS            AmpR: β-lactamase; bla; confers resistance to ampicillin, carbenicillin, and related antibiotics
   4984..5572    +  rep_origin     ori: high-copy-number ColE1/pMB1/pBR322/pUC origin of replication
   5755..5847    +  CDS            lacI (fragment): lac repressor; lacI; The lac repressor binds to the lac operator to inhibit transcription in E. coli. This inhibition can be relieved by adding lactose or isopropyl-β-D-thiogalactopyranoside (IPTG).
   5860..5881    +  protein_bind   CAP binding site: CAP binding activates transcription in the presence of cAMP. E. coli catabolite activator protein
   5896..5926    +  promoter       lac promoter: promoter for the E. coli lac operon
   5934..5950    +  protein_bind   lac operator: The lac repressor binds to the lac operator to inhibit transcription in E. coli. This inhibition can be relieved by adding lactose or isopropyl-β-D-thiogalactopyranoside (IPTG). lac repressor encoded by lacI
   5995..6013    +  promoter       T3 promoter: promoter for bacteriophage T3 RNA polymerase
   6041..6267    +  promoter       RSV promoter: Rous sarcoma virus enhancer/promoter
   6268..6448    +  LTR            5' LTR (truncated): truncated 5' long terminal repeat (LTR) from HIV-1
   6495..6620    +  misc_feature   HIV-1 Ψ: packaging signal of human immunodeficiency virus type 1
   6604..6967    +  CDS            HIV-1 gag (fragment): gag protein from human immunodeficiency virus 1; gag
   7113..7346    +  misc_feature   RRE: The Rev response element (RRE) of HIV-1 allows for Rev-dependent mRNA export from the nucleus to the cytoplasm.
   7723..7749    +  CDS            Rev (fragment): human immunodeficiency virus 1 (HIV-1) Rev protein; rev; enhances nuclear export of unspliced and incompletely spliced viral mRNAs
   7753..7993    +  promoter       U6 promoter: RNA polymerase III promoter for human U6 snRNA
   8023..8098    +  misc_RNA       gRNA scaffold: guide RNA scaffold for the Streptococcus pyogenes CRISPR/Cas9 system
   8154..8271    +  misc_feature   cPPT/CTS: central polypurine tract and central termination sequence of HIV-1
