[The description below was written by a language model from this plasmid's Addgene catalogue record and pLannotate feature annotations shown in this document.]
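Description:
GRK4 gRNA (BRDN0001145617) is a third-generation lentiviral CRISPR guide plasmid built on the lentiGuide-Puro backbone. It delivers a single guide RNA against human GRK4 (G protein-coupled receptor kinase 4) into mammalian cells. In bacteria it is maintained at high copy from a ColE1/pUC-type origin under ampicillin selection (AmpR). An f1 origin, lac promoter/operator remnants, T7 and T3 promoters, and an SV40 origin and poly(A) signal are carried over from the parental vector.

The viral genome is transcribed from an RSV promoter fused to a truncated HIV-1 5' LTR, which makes packaging Tat-independent. It contains the Ψ packaging signal with a partial gag sequence, the Rev response element for Rev-dependent nuclear export, a cPPT/CTS, and a self-inactivating ΔU3 3' LTR. Two expression units lie between the LTRs. In the first, a human U6 RNA polymerase III promoter drives the GRK4-specific spacer joined to the Streptococcus pyogenes gRNA scaffold. In the second, the EF-1α core promoter with its intron A drives puromycin N-acetyltransferase, followed by a WPRE to enhance transcript expression, so transduced cells can be selected with puromycin.

According to the depositor, the guide was designed against several GRK4 reference transcripts. The plasmid does not encode Cas9, so it must be used with a separate Cas9 vector such as lentiCas9-Blast or in cells that already express Cas9. It corresponds to a guide from a human kinome gRNA library associated with work on optimised sgRNA design, and it is suited to gene knockout studies of GRK4.
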