Addgene plasmid #77725: GRK4 gRNA (BRDN0001145617)
Purpose: 3rd generation lentiviral gRNA plasmid targeting human GRK4
Depositing lab: John Doench & David Root. Depositing organization: Broad Institute. Publication: Optimized sgRNA design to maximize activity and minimize off-target effects of CRISPR-Cas9. Doench JG, Fusi N, Sullender M, Hegde M, Vaimberg EW, Donovan KF, Smith I, Tothova Z, Wilen C, Orchard R, Virgin HW, Listgarten J, Root DE. Nat Biotechnol. 2016 Jan 18. doi: 10.1038/nbt.3437. PubMed 26780180.
Backbone
  Vector backbone: lentiGuide-Puro
  Backbone manufacturer: Zhang Lab (Addgene plasmid # 52963)
  Vector type: Mammalian Expression, Lentiviral, CRISPR
  Selectable markers: Puromycin
Growth in bacteria
  Bacterial resistance: Ampicillin, 100 μg/mL
  Growth temperature: 37°C
  Growth strain: DH5alpha
  Copy number: High Copy
Gene/Insert
  Gene/Insert name: GRK4 (alt names: GRK4; NM_001004056.1)
  gRNA/shRNA sequence: TGCCCATAACTACCTAAGAG
  Species: H. sapiens (human)
  Entrez Gene: GRK4 (a.k.a. GPRK2L, GPRK4, GRK4a, IT11)
  Promoter: hU6
  Cloning method: Unknown
  Sequencing primers: 5′ U6-F; 3′ pS2-R
Terms and licenses: Academic/Nonprofit Terms; Industry Terms: Not Available to Industry
Depositor comments: The gRNA was designed to target the following Genbank reference sequence(s): NM_001004056.1,NM_001004057.1,NM_005307.2,NM_182982.2. Note that this plasmid does NOT contain Cas9. It should be used in conjunction with lentiCas9-Blast (Addgene #52962) or otherwise with cell lines already expressing Cas9. Browse the full kinome gRNA library at http://www.addgene.org/pooled-library/broadgpp-human-kinome/ or visit http://www.broadinstitute.org/rnai/public/ for detailed protocols and information.
How to cite: GRK4 gRNA (BRDN0001145617) was a gift from John Doench & David Root (Addgene plasmid # 77725 ; http://n2t.net/addgene:77725 ; RRID:Addgene_77725)
