>Addgene plasmid #77725 | GRK4 gRNA (BRDN0001145617) | depositor partial sequence | sequence record 145185 | Target Sequence
TGCCCATAACTACCTAAGAG
