>Addgene plasmid #77725 | GRK4 gRNA (BRDN0001145617) | addgene partial sequence | sequence record 188309 | hU6-F
AGAAAGTAATAATTTCTTGGGTAGTTTGCAGTTTTAAAATTATGTTTTAAAATGGACTATCATATGCTTA
CCGTAACTTGAAAGTATTTCGATTTCTTGGCTTTATATATCTTGTGGAAAGGACGAAACACCGTGCCCAT
AACTACCTAAGAGGTTTTAGAGCTAGAAATAGCAAGTTAAAATAAGGCTAGTCCGTTATCAACTTGAAAA
AGTGGCACCGAGTCGGTGCTTTTTTAAGCTTGGCGTAACTAGATCTTGAGACAAATGGCAGTATTCATCC
ACAATTTTAAAAGAAAAGGGGGGATTGGGGGGTACAGTGCAGGGGAAAGAATAGTAGACATAATAGCAAC
AGACATACAAACTAAAGAATTACAAAAACAAATTACAAAAATTCAAAATTTTCGGGTTTATTACAGGGAC
AGCAGAGATCCACTTTGGCGCCGGCTCGAGGGGGCCCGGGTGCAAAGATGGATAAAGTTTTAAACAGAGA
GGAATCTTTGCAGCTAATGGACCTTCTAGGTCTTGAAAGGAGTGGGAATTGGCTCCGGTGCCCGTCAGTG
GGCAGAGCGC
